Addgene plasmid #216129: lenti-NES-mTagBFP2
Purpose: Lentiviral vector for expressing mTagBFP2 localizing to the cytoplasm
Depositing lab: Stefan Kubicek. Depositing organization: CeMM Research Center for Molecular Medicine. Publication: Pooled multicolour tagging for visualizing subcellular protein dynamics. Reicher A, Reinis J, Ciobanu M, Ruzicka P, Malik M, Siklos M, Kartysh V, Tomek T, Koren A, Rendeiro AF, Kubicek S. Nat Cell Biol. 2024 May;26(5):745-756. doi: 10.1038/s41556-024-01407-w. Epub 2024 Apr 19. PubMed 38641660.
Backbone
  Vector backbone: lentiCas9-Blast (Plasmid #52962)
  Backbone manufacturer: Feng Zhang lab
  Vector type: Mammalian Expression, Lentiviral
Growth in bacteria
  Bacterial resistance: Ampicillin, 100 μg/mL
  Growth temperature: 37°C
  Growth strain: NEB Stable
  Copy number: High Copy
Gene/Insert
  Gene/Insert name: EF1a-MAPKKnucelarExportSignal-mTagBFP2-WPRE
  Species: Synthetic
  Cloning method: Gibson Cloning
Terms and licenses: Academic/Nonprofit Terms; Industry Terms: Not Available to Industry
How to cite: lenti-NES-mTagBFP2 was a gift from Stefan Kubicek (Addgene plasmid # 216129 ; http://n2t.net/addgene:216129 ; RRID:Addgene_216129)
