[The description below was written by a language model from this plasmid's Addgene catalogue record and pLannotate feature annotations shown in this document.]
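Description:
lenti-NES-mTagBFP2 is an HIV-1-based lentiviral transfer plasmid for mammalian expression, built by Gibson cloning into the lentiCas9-Blast backbone. It is propagated in E. coli as a high-copy plasmid through a ColE1/pUC-type origin with ampicillin selection (AmpR), and it also carries an f1 phage origin. Outside the viral region the backbone retains an SV40 promoter/EM7 promoter–BleoR–SV40 poly(A) cassette, which can confer Zeocin-family resistance in bacteria or in directly transfected cells. Because this cassette lies outside the LTRs, it would not be transferred by the virus. No blasticidin resistance gene or other selectable marker is annotated within the packaged region, so transduced cells would presumably be identified by their blue fluorescence.

The viral genome is transcribed from a CMV enhancer/promoter fused to a truncated 5' LTR. This is followed by the Ψ packaging signal with a partial gag sequence, the Rev response element for Rev-dependent nuclear export of the genomic RNA, and the cPPT/CTS element that aids nuclear import of the reverse-transcribed genome. The payload is a synthetic cassette in which an EF-1α core promoter drives mTagBFP2, a monomeric, rapidly maturing blue fluorescent protein. According to the catalogue entry, it is fused to the MAPKK nuclear export signal. The NES itself is not separately annotated in the feature table, although a short unannotated gap precedes the mTagBFP2 coding sequence. A WPRE downstream enhances transcript stability and expression, and the cassette ends with a truncated 3' LTR and a bGH polyadenylation signal. The stated purpose is lentiviral expression of cytoplasm-localized mTagBFP2, which makes it useful as a cytoplasmic marker in fluorescence imaging of subcellular localization.
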