Features (pLannotate 1.2.2; 31 found; start..end, strand, type, name):
    393..722     +  promoter       SV40 promoter: SV40 enhancer and early promoter
    770..817     +  promoter       EM7 promoter: synthetic bacterial promoter&nbsp
    836..1210    +  CDS            BleoR: antibiotic-binding protein; Sh ble from Streptoalloteichus hindustanus; confers resistance to bleomycin, phleomycin, and Zeocin™
   1220..1345    +  CDS            ble (fragment): BLE_KLEPN - Experimental evidence at protein level: Swiss-Prot protein existence level 1. Binding protein with a strong affinity to the bleomycin family of antibiotics. Binds to CL990; an antimitotic-antibiotic compound. From Klebsiella pneumoniae.
   1340..1461    +  polyA_signal   SV40 poly(A) signal: SV40 polyadenylation signal
   1534..1550    -  protein_bind   lac operator: The lac repressor binds to the lac operator to inhibit transcription in E. coli. This inhibition can be relieved by adding lactose or isopropyl-β-D-thiogalactopyranoside (IPTG). lac repressor encoded by lacI
   1558..1588    -  promoter       lac promoter: promoter for the E. coli lac operon
   1603..1624    -  protein_bind   CAP binding site: CAP binding activates transcription in the presence of cAMP. E. coli catabolite activator protein
   1637..1729    -  CDS            lacI (fragment): lac repressor; lacI; The lac repressor binds to the lac operator to inhibit transcription in E. coli. This inhibition can be relieved by adding lactose or isopropyl-β-D-thiogalactopyranoside (IPTG).
   1912..2500    -  rep_origin     ori: high-copy-number ColE1/pMB1/pBR322/pUC origin of replication
   2671..3531    -  CDS            AmpR: β-lactamase; bla; confers resistance to ampicillin, carbenicillin, and related antibiotics
   3532..3636    -  promoter       AmpR promoter: bla
   3695..3747    -  misc_feature   bom (fragment): basis of mobility region from pBR322
   3902..4281    +  enhancer       CMV enhancer: human cytomegalovirus immediate early enhancer
   4282..4481    +  promoter       CMV promoter: human cytomegalovirus (CMV) immediate early promoter
   4499..4679    +  LTR            5' LTR (truncated): truncated 5' long terminal repeat (LTR) from HIV-1
   4726..4851    +  misc_feature   HIV-1 Ψ: packaging signal of human immunodeficiency virus type 1
   4835..5198    +  CDS            HIV-1 gag (fragment): gag protein from human immunodeficiency virus 1; gag
   5344..5577    +  misc_feature   RRE: The Rev response element (RRE) of HIV-1 allows for Rev-dependent mRNA export from the nucleus to the cytoplasm.
   5954..6054    +  CDS            Rev (fragment): human immunodeficiency virus 1 (HIV-1) Rev protein; rev; enhances nuclear export of unspliced and incompletely spliced viral mRNAs
   6104..6221    +  misc_feature   cPPT/CTS: central polypurine tract and central termination sequence of HIV-1
   6270..6288    +  CDS            small t antigen (fragment): SV40 (simian virus 40) small t antigen
   6314..6525    +  promoter       EF-1α core promoter: core promoter for human elongation factor EF-1α
   6587..7294    +  CDS            mTagBFP2: mTagBFP2 is a basic (constitutively fluorescent) blue fluorescent protein published in 2011, derived from Entacmaea quadricolor. It is reported to be a very rapidly-maturing monomer with very low acid sensitivity.
   7298..7319    +  misc_feature   MCS (fragment): pBluescript multiple cloning site
   7322..7910    +  misc_feature   WPRE: woodchuck hepatitis virus posttranscriptional regulatory element
   7847..8428    +  CDS            nef (fragment): NEF_HV1H2 - Experimental evidence at protein level: Swiss-Prot protein existence level 1. Extracellular Nef protein targets CD4(+) T-lymphocytes for apoptosis by interacting with CXCR4 surface receptors. From Human immunodeficiency virus type 1 group M subtype B (isolate HXB2) (HIV-1).
   8435..8615    +  LTR            5' LTR (truncated): truncated 5' long terminal repeat (LTR) from HIV-1
   8647..8871    +  polyA_signal   bGH poly(A) signal: bovine growth hormone polyadenylation signal
   8875..8896    +  promoter       SV40 promoter (fragment): SV40 enhancer and early promoter
   8917..379     +  rep_origin     f1 ori (across the origin) (sequence partly withheld): f1 bacteriophage origin of replication; arrow indicates direction of (+) strand synthesis
>Addgene plasmid #216129 | lenti-NES-mTagBFP2 | addgene full sequence | sequence record 428740 | Addgene NGS Result
[74 nt withheld, positions 1-74]
C
[91 nt withheld, positions 76-166]
A
[49 nt withheld, positions 168-216]
CCTTTGACGTTGGAGTCCACGTTCTTT
[37 nt withheld, positions 244-280]
ACCCTATCTCGGTCTATTCTTTTGATTTATAAGGGATTTTGCCGATTTCGGCCTATTGGTTAAAAAATGA
GCTGATTTAACAAAAATTTAACGCGAATTAATTCTGTGGAATGTGTGTCAGTTAGGGTGTGGAAAGTCCC
CAGGCTCCCCAGCAGGCAGAAGTATGCAAAGCATGCATCTCAATTAGTCAGCAACCAGGTGTGGAAAGTC
CCCAGGCTCCCCAGCAGGCAGAAGTATGCAAAGCATGCATCTCAATTAGTCAGCAACCATAGTCCCGCCC
CTAACTCCGCCCATCCCGCCCCTAACTCCGCCCAGTTCCGCCCATTCTCCGCCCCATGGCTGACTAATTT
TTTTTATTTATGCAGAGGCCGAGGCCGCCTCTGCCTCTGAGCTATTCCAGAAGTAGTGAGGAGGCTTTTT
TGGAGGCCTAGGCTTTTGCAAAAAGCTCCCGGGAGCTTGTATATCCATTTTCGGATCTGATCAGCACGTG
TTGACAATTAATCATCGGCATAGTATATCGGCATAGTATAATACGACAAGGTGAGGAACTAAACCATGGC
CAAGTTGACCAGTGCCGTTCCGGTGCTCACCGCGCGCGACGTCGCCGGAGCGGTCGAGTTCTGGACCGAC
CGGCTCGGGTTCTCCCGGGACTTCGTGGAGGACGACTTCGCCGGTGTGGTCCGGGACGACGTGACCCTGT
TCATCAGCGCGGTCCAGGACCAGGTGGTGCCGGACAACACCCTGGCCTGGGTGTGGGTGCGCGGCCTGGA
CGAGCTGTACGCCGAGTGGTCGGAGGTCGTGTCCACGAACTTCCGGGACGCCTCCGGGCCGGCCATGACC
GAGATCGGCGAGCAGCCGTGGGGGCGGGAGTTCGCCCTGCGCGACCCGGCCGGCAACTGCGTGCACTTCG
TGGCCGAGGAGCAGGACTGACACGTGCTACGAGATTTCGATTCCACCGCCGCCTTCTATGAAAGGTTGGG
CTTCGGAATCGTTTTCCGGGACGCCGGCTGGATGATCCTCCAGCGCGGGGATCTCATGCTGGAGTTCTTC
GCCCACCCCAACTTGTTTATTGCAGCTTATAATGGTTACAAATAAAGCAATAGCATCACAAATTTCACAA
ATAAAGCATTTTTTTCACTGCATTCTAGTTGTGGTTTGTCCAAACTCATCAATGTATCTTATCATGTCTG
TATACCGTCGACCTCTAGCTAGAGCTTGGCGTAATCATGGTCATAGCTGTTTCCTGTGTGAAATTGTTAT
CCGCTCACAATTCCACACAACATACGAGCCGGAAGCATAAAGTGTAAAGCCTGGGGTGCCTAATGAGTGA
GCTAACTCACATTAATTGCGTTGCGCTCACTGCCCGCTTTCCAGTCGGGAAACCTGTCGTGCCAGCTGCA
TTAATGAATCGGCCAACGCGCGGGGAGAGGCGGTTTGCGTATTGGGCGCTCTTCCGCTTCCTCGCTCACT
GACTCGCTGCGCTCGGTCGTTCGGCTGCGGCGAGCGGTATCAGCTCACTCAAAGGCGGTAATACGGTTAT
CCACAGAATCAGGGGATAACGCAGGAAAGAACATGTGAGCAAAAGGCCAGCAAAAGGCCAGGAACCGTAA
AAAGGCCGCGTTGCTGGCGTTTTTCCATAGGCTCCGCCCCCCTGACGAGCATCACAAAAATCGACGCTCA
AGTCAGAGGTGGCGAAACCCGACAGGACTATAAAGATACCAGGCGTTTCCCCCTGGAAGCTCCCTCGTGC
GCTCTCCTGTTCCGACCCTGCCGCTTACCGGATACCTGTCCGCCTTTCTCCCTTCGGGAAGCGTGGCGCT
TTCTCATAGCTCACGCTGTAGGTATCTCAGTTCGGTGTAGGTCGTTCGCTCCAAGCTGGGCTGTGTGCAC
GAACCCCCCGTTCAGCCCGACCGCTGCGCCTTATCCGGTAACTATCGTCTTGAGTCCAACCCGGTAAGAC
ACGACTTATCGCCACTGGCAGCAGCCACTGGTAACAGGATTAGCAGAGCGAGGTATGTAGGCGGTGCTAC
AGAGTTCTTGAAGTGGTGGCCTAACTACGGCTACACTAGAAGAACAGTATTTGGTATCTGCGCTCTGCTG
AAGCCAGTTACCTTCGGAAAAAGAGTTGGTAGCTCTTGATCCGGCAAACAAACCACCGCTGGTAGCGGTG
GTTTTTTTGTTTGCAAGCAGCAGATTACGCGCAGAAAAAAAGGATCTCAAGAAGATCCTTTGATCTTTTC
TACGGGGTCTGACGCTCAGTGGAACGAAAACTCACGTTAAGGGATTTTGGTCATGAGATTATCAAAAAGG
ATCTTCACCTAGATCCTTTTAAATTAAAAATGAAGTTTTAAATCAATCTAAAGTATATATGAGTAAACTT
GGTCTGACAGTTACCAATGCTTAATCAGTGAGGCACCTATCTCAGCGATCTGTCTATTTCGTTCATCCAT
AGTTGCCTGACTCCCCGTCGTGTAGATAACTACGATACGGGAGGGCTTACCATCTGGCCCCAGTGCTGCA
ATGATACCGCGAGACCCACGCTCACCGGCTCCAGATTTATCAGCAATAAACCAGCCAGCCGGAAGGGCCG
AGCGCAGAAGTGGTCCTGCAACTTTATCCGCCTCCATCCAGTCTATTAATTGTTGCCGGGAAGCTAGAGT
AAGTAGTTCGCCAGTTAATAGTTTGCGCAACGTTGTTGCCATTGCTACAGGCATCGTGGTGTCACGCTCG
TCGTTTGGTATGGCTTCATTCAGCTCCGGTTCCCAACGATCAAGGCGAGTTACATGATCCCCCATGTTGT
GCAAAAAAGCGGTTAGCTCCTTCGGTCCTCCGATCGTTGTCAGAAGTAAGTTGGCCGCAGTGTTATCACT
CATGGTTATGGCAGCACTGCATAATTCTCTTACTGTCATGCCATCCGTAAGATGCTTTTCTGTGACTGGT
GAGTACTCAACCAAGTCATTCTGAGAATAGTGTATGCGGCGACCGAGTTGCTCTTGCCCGGCGTCAATAC
GGGATAATACCGCGCCACATAGCAGAACTTTAAAAGTGCTCATCATTGGAAAACGTTCTTCGGGGCGAAA
ACTCTCAAGGATCTTACCGCTGTTGAGATCCAGTTCGATGTAACCCACTCGTGCACCCAACTGATCTTCA
GCATCTTTTACTTTCACCAGCGTTTCTGGGTGAGCAAAAACAGGAAGGCAAAATGCCGCAAAAAAGGGAA
TAAGGGCGACACGGAAATGTTGAATACTCATACTCTTCCTTTTTCAATATTATTGAAGCATTTATCAGGG
TTATTGTCTCATGAGCGGATACATATTTGAATGTATTTAGAAAAATAAACAAATAGGGGTTCCGCGCACA
TTTCCCCGAAAAGTGCCACCTGACGTCGACGGATCGGGAGATCTCCCGATCCCCTATGGTGCACTCTCAG
TACAATCTGCTCTGATGCCGCATAGTTAAGCCAGTATCTGCTCCCTGCTTGTGTGTTGGAGGTCGCTGAG
TAGTGCGCGAGCAAAATTTAAGCTACAACAAGGCAAGGCTTGACCGACAATTGCATGAAGAATCTGCTTA
GGGTTAGGCGTTTTGCGCTGCTTCGCGATGTACGGGCCAGATATACGCGTTGACATTGATTATTGACTAG
TTATTAATAGTAATCAATTACGGGGTCATTAGTTCATAGCCCATATATGGAGTTCCGCGTTACATAACTT
ACGGTAAATGGCCCGCCTGGCTGACCGCCCAACGACCCCCGCCCATTGACGTCAATAATGACGTATGTTC
CCATAGTAACGCCAATAGGGACTTTCCATTGACGTCAATGGGTGGAGTATTTACGGTAAACTGCCCACTT
GGCAGTACATCAAGTGTATCATATGCCAAGTACGCCCCCTATTGACGTCAATGACGGTAAATGGCCCGCC
TGGCATTATGCCCAGTACATGACCTTATGGGACTTTCCTACTTGGCAGTACATCTACGTATTAGTCATCG
CTATTACCATGGTGATGCGGTTTTGGCAGTACATCAATGGGCGTGGATAGCGGTTTGACTCACGGGGATT
TCCAAGTCTCCACCCCATTGACGTCAATGGGAGTTTGTTTTGGCACCAAAATCAACGGGACTTTCCAAAA
TGTCGTAACAACTCCGCCCCATTGACGCAAATGGGCGGTAGGCGTGTACGGTGGGAGGTCTATATAAGCA
GCGCGTTTTGCCTGTACTGGGTCTCTCTGGTTAGACCAGATCTGAGCCTGGGAGCTCTCTGGCTAACTAG
GGAACCCACTGCTTAAGCCTCAATAAAGCTTGCCTTGAGTGCTTCAAGTAGTGTGTGCCCGTCTGTTGTG
TGACTCTGGTAACTAGAGATCCCTCAGACCCTTTTAGTCAGTGTGGAAAATCTCTAGCAGTGGCGCCCGA
ACAGGGACTTGAAAGCGAAAGGGAAACCAGAGGAGCTCTCTCGACGCAGGACTCGGCTTGCTGAAGCGCG
CACGGCAAGAGGCGAGGGGCGGCGACTGGTGAGTACGCCAAAAATTTTGACTAGCGGAGGCTAGAAGGAG
AGAGATGGGTGCGAGAGCGTCAGTATTAAGCGGGGGAGAATTAGATCGCGATGGGAAAAAATTCGGTTAA
GGCCAGGGGGAAAGAAAAAATATAAATTAAAACATATAGTATGGGCAAGCAGGGAGCTAGAACGATTCGC
AGTTAATCCTGGCCTGTTAGAAACATCAGAAGGCTGTAGACAAATACTGGGACAGCTACAACCATCCCTT
CAGACAGGATCAGAAGAACTTAGATCATTATATAATACAGTAGCAACCCTCTATTGTGTGCATCAAAGGA
TAGAGATAAAAGACACCAAGGAAGCTTTAGACAAGATAGAGGAAGAGCAAAACAAAAGTAAGACCACCGC
ACAGCAAGCGGCCGCTGATCTTCAGACCTGGAGGAGGAGATATGAGGGACAATTGGAGAAGTGAATTATA
TAAATATAAAGTAGTAAAAATTGAACCATTAGGAGTAGCACCCACCAAGGCAAAGAGAAGAGTGGTGCAG
AGAGAAAAAAGAGCAGTGGGAATAGGAGCTTTGTTCCTTGGGTTCTTGGGAGCAGCAGGAAGCACTATGG
GCGCAGCGTCAATGACGCTGACGGTACAGGCCAGACAATTATTGTCTGGTATAGTGCAGCAGCAGAACAA
TTTGCTGAGGGCTATTGAGGCGCAACAGCATCTGTTGCAACTCACAGTCTGGGGCATCAAGCAGCTCCAG
GCAAGAATCCTGGCTGTGGAAAGATACCTAAAGGATCAACAGCTCCTGGGGATTTGGGGTTGCTCTGGAA
AACTCATTTGCACCACTGCTGTGCCTTGGAATGCTAGTTGGAGTAATAAATCTCTGGAACAGATTTGGAA
TCACACGACCTGGATGGAGTGGGACAGAGAAATTAACAATTACACAAGCTTAATACACTCCTTAATTGAA
GAATCGCAAAACCAGCAAGAAAAGAATGAACAAGAATTATTGGAATTAGATAAATGGGCAAGTTTGTGGA
ATTGGTTTAACATAACAAATTGGCTGTGGTATATAAAATTATTCATAATGATAGTAGGAGGCTTGGTAGG
TTTAAGAATAGTTTTTGCTGTACTTTCTATAGTGAATAGAGTTAGGCAGGGATATTCACCATTATCGTTT
CAGACCCACCTCCCAACCCCGAGGGGACCCGACAGGCCCGAAGGAATAGAAGAAGAAGGTGGAGAGAGAG
ACAGAGACAGATCCATTCGATTAGTGAACGGATCGGCACTGCGTGCGCCAATTCTGCAGACAAATGGCAG
TATTCATCCACAATTTTAAAAGAAAAGGGGGGATTGGGGGGTACAGTGCAGGGGAAAGAATAGTAGACAT
AATAGCAACAGACATACAAACTAAAGAATTACAAAAACAAATTACAAAAATTCAAAATTTTCGGGTTTAT
TACAGGGACAGCAGAGATCCAGTTTGGTTAATTAGCTAGCTAGGTCTTGAAAGGAGTGGGAATTGGCTCC
GGTGCCCGTCAGTGGGCAGAGCGCACATCGCCCACAGTCCCCGAGAAGTTGGGGGGAGGGGTCGGCAATT
GATCCGGTGCCTAGAGAAGGTGGCGCGGGGTAAACTGGGAAAGTGATGTCGTGTACTGGCTCCGCCTTTT
TCCCGAGGGTGGGGGAGAACCGTATATAAGTGCAGTAGTCGCCGTGAACGTTCTTTTTCGCAACGGGTTT
GCCGCCAGAACACAGGACCGGTGCCACCATGGGACTGCAGAAGAAGCTGGAGGAGCTGGAGCTGGGTGGC
GGCTCTGTGTCTAAGGGCGAAGAGCTGATTAAGGAGAACATGCACATGAAGCTGTACATGGAGGGCACCG
TGGACAACCATCACTTCAAGTGCACATCCGAGGGCGAAGGCAAGCCCTACGAGGGCACCCAGACCATGAG
AATCAAGGTGGTCGAGGGCGGCCCTCTCCCCTTCGCCTTCGACATCCTGGCTACTAGCTTCCTCTACGGC
AGCAAGACCTTCATCAACCACACCCAGGGCATCCCCGACTTCTTCAAGCAGTCCTTCCCTGAGGGCTTCA
CATGGGAGAGAGTCACCACATACGAAGACGGGGGCGTGCTGACCGCTACCCAGGACACCAGCCTCCAGGA
CGGCTGCCTCATCTACAACGTCAAGATCAGAGGGGTGAACTTCACATCCAACGGCCCTGTGATGCAGAAG
AAAACACTCGGCTGGGAGGCCTTCACCGAGACGCTGTACCCCGCTGACGGCGGCCTGGAAGGCAGAAACG
ACATGGCCCTGAAGCTCGTGGGCGGGAGCCATCTGATCGCAAACGCCAAGACCACATATAGATCCAAGAA
ACCCGCTAAGAACCTCAAGATGCCTGGCGTCTACTATGTGGACTACAGACTGGAAAGAATCAAGGAGGCC
AACAACGAGACCTACGTCGAGCAGCACGAGGTGGCAGTGGCCAGATACTGCGACCTCCCTAGCAAACTGG
GGCACAAGCTTAATTAAGAATTCGATATCAAGCTTATCGGTAATCAACCTCTGGATTACAAAATTTGTGA
AAGATTGACTGGTATTCTTAACTATGTTGCTCCTTTTACGCTATGTGGATACGCTGCTTTAATGCCTTTG
TATCATGCTATTGCTTCCCGTATGGCTTTCATTTTCTCCTCCTTGTATAAATCCTGGTTGCTGTCTCTTT
ATGAGGAGTTGTGGCCCGTTGTCAGGCAACGTGGCGTGGTGTGCACTGTGTTTGCTGACGCAACCCCCAC
TGGTTGGGGCATTGCCACCACCTGTCAGCTCCTTTCCGGGACTTTCGCTTTCCCCCTCCCTATTGCCACG
GCGGAACTCATCGCCGCCTGCCTTGCCCGCTGCTGGACAGGGGCTCGGCTGTTGGGCACTGACAATTCCG
TGGTGTTGTCGGGGAAATCATCGTCCTTTCCTTGGCTGCTCGCCTGTGTTGCCACCTGGATTCTGCGCGG
GACGTCCTTCTGCTACGTCCCTTCGGCCCTCAATCCAGCGGACCTTCCTTCCCGCGGCCTGCTGCCGGCT
CTGCGGCCTCTTCCGCGTCTTCGCCTTCGCCCTCAGACGAGTCGGATCTCCCTTTGGGCCGCCTCCCCGC
ATCGATACCGTCGACCTCGAGACCTAGAAAAACATGGAGCAATCACAAGTAGCAATACAGCAGCTACCAA
TGCTGATTGTGCCTGGCTAGAAGCACAAGAGGAGGAGGAGGTGGGTTTTCCAGTCACACCTCAGGTACCT
TTAAGACCAATGACTTACAAGGCAGCTGTAGATCTTAGCCACTTTTTAAAAGAAAAGGGGGGACTGGAAG
GGCTAATTCACTCCCAACGAAGACAAGATATCCTTGATCTGTGGATCTACCACACACAAGGCTACTTCCC
TGATTGGCAGAACTACACACCAGGGCCAGGGATCAGATATCCACTGACCTTTGGATGGTGCTACAAGCTA
GTACCAGTTGAGCAAGAGAAGGTAGAAGAAGCCAATGAAGGAGAGAACACCCGCTTGTTACACCCTGTGA
GCCTGCATGGGATGGATGACCCGGAGAGAGAAGTATTAGAGTGGAGGTTTGACAGCCGCCTAGCATTTCA
TCACATGGCCCGAGAGCTGCATCCGGACTGTACTGGGTCTCTCTGGTTAGACCAGATCTGAGCCTGGGAG
CTCTCTGGCTAACTAGGGAACCCACTGCTTAAGCCTCAATAAAGCTTGCCTTGAGTGCTTCAAGTAGTGT
GTGCCCGTCTGTTGTGTGACTCTGGTAACTAGAGATCCCTCAGACCCTTTTAGTCAGTGTGGAAAATCTC
TAGCAGGGCCCGTTTAAACCCGCTGATCAGCCTCGACTGTGCCTTCTAGTTGCCAGCCATCTGTTGTTTG
CCCCTCCCCCGTGCCTTCCTTGACCCTGGAAGGTGCCACTCCCACTGTCCTTTCCTAATAAAATGAGGAA
ATTGCATCGCATTGTCTGAGTAGGTGTCATTCTATTCTGGGGGGTGGGGTGGGGCAGGACAGCAAGGGGG
AGGATTGGGAAGACAATAGCAGGCATGCTGGGGATGCGGTGGGCTCTATGGCTTCTGAGGCGGAAAGAAC
CAGCTGGGGCTCTAGGGGGTATCCCC
[50 nt withheld, positions 8917-8966]
